>Addgene plasmid #147694 | pT7-V5-SBP-C1-HsPAN3_245-550_U | depositor full sequence | sequence record 290141 | Full Sequence
TAGCCGTAGTTAGGCCACCACTTCAAGAACTCTGTAGCACCGCCTACATACCTCGCTCTGCTAATCCTGT
TACCAGTGGCTGCTGCCAGTGGCGATAAGTCGTGTCTTACCGGGTTGGACTCAAGACGATAGTTACCGGA
TAAGGCGCAGCGGTCGGGCTGAACGGGGGGTTCGTGCACACAGCCCAGCTTGGAGCGAACGACCTACACC
GAACTGAGATACCTACAGCGTGAGCTATGAGAAAGCGCCACGCTTCCCGAAGGGAGAAAGGCGGACAGGT
ATCCGGTAAGCGGCAGGGTCGGAACAGGAGAGCGCACGAGGGAGCTTCCAGGGGGAAACGCCTGGTATCT
TTATAGTCCTGTCGGGTTTCGCCACCTCTGACTTGAGCGTCGATTTTTGTGATGCTCGTCAGGGGGGCGG
AGCCTATGGAAAAACGCCAGCAACGCGGCCTTTTTACGGTTCCTGGCCTTTTGCTGGCCTTTTGCTCACA
TGTTCTTTCCTGCGTTATCCCCTGATTCTGTGGATAACCGTATTACCGCCATGCATTAGTTATTAATAGT
AATCAATTACGGGGTCATTAGTTCATAGCCCATATATGGAGTTCCGCGTTACATAACTTACGGTAAATGG
CCCGCCTGGCTGACCGCCCAACGACCCCCGCCCATTGACGTCAATAATGACGTATGTTCCCATAGTAACG
CCAATAGGGACTTTCCATTGACGTCAATGGGTGGAGTATTTACGGTAAACTGCCCACTTGGCAGTACATC
AAGTGTATCATATGCCAAGTACGCCCCCTATTGACGTCAATGACGGTAAATGGCCCGCCTGGCATTATGC
CCAGTACATGACCTTATGGGACTTTCCTACTTGGCAGTACATCTACGTATTAGTCATCGCTATTACCATG
GTGATGCGGTTTTGGCAGTACATCAATGGGCGTGGATAGCGGTTTGACTCACGGGGATTTCCAAGTCTCC
ACCCCATTGACGTCAATGGGAGTTTGTTTTGGCACCAAAATCAACGGGACTTTCCAAAATGTCGTAACAA
CTCCGCCCCATTGACGCAAATGGGCGGTAGGCGTGTACGGTGGGAGGTCTATATAAGCAGAGCTCTCTGG
CTAACTAGAGAACCCACTGCTTACTGGCTTATCGAAATTAATACGACTCACTATAGGGAGACCCAAGCTC
TAGCGCTACCGGTCGCCACCATGGGTAAGCCTATCCCTAACCCTCTCCTCGGTCTCGATTCTACGCCCGG
AAGCGGTAGCGGTACGATGGACGAGAAGACCACCGGCTGGGGGGGCGGCCACGTGGTGGAGGGCCTGGCC
GGCGAGCTGGAGCAGCTGCGGGCCAGGCTGGAGCACCACCCTCAGGGCCAGCGGGAGCCCAGATCTCGAG
CTATGGCTGATGAACTCCGACAGGAGCTGATCAACAGACATTTAATAACAATGGCTCAAATTGATCAAGC
AGATATGCCAGCAGTTCCTACAGAGGTTGACAGCTACCATAGCCTATTCCCTCTAGAACCACTGCCACCT
CCCAACCGGATACAGAAATCAAGTAATTTTGGATATATTACATCTTGCTACAAAGCTGTAAACAGCAAAG
ATGATCTGCCATATTGCCTTCGGAGGATACATGGTTTTCGTCTTGTTAACACAAAGTGCATGGTGTTGGT
CGACATGTGGAAGAAAATTCAACACTCAAATATCGTAACTTTGCGTGAAGTATTTACCACTAAAGCATTT
GCTGAGCCCTCTCTTGTGTTTGCACATGATTTCCATGCTGGAGGAGAAACTATGATGAGCAGACACTTTA
ATGACCCTAATGCTGATGCCTACTTCACCAAGAGAAAGTGGGGTCAGCACGAGGGACCATTGCCCAGGCA
GCATGCTGGATTATTGCCAGAATCTCTTATTTGGGCATATATTGTCCAACTAAGTTCTGCATTGCGTACC
ATTCATACAGCAGGTTTGGCATGTCGAGTTATGGATCCAACAAAGATTCTGATAACTGGCAAAACAAGGT
TGCGAGTAAATTGTGTTGGAGTTTTTGATGTTTTAACATTTGATAACAGTCAAAATAATAATCCATTGGC
ATTAATGGCCCAGTACCAGCAAGCAGATCTGATATCATTAGGAAAAGTTGTGTTGGCTTTGGCTTGCAAC
TCTTTGGCAGGAATTCAGCGAGAGAATTTACAGAAAGCCATGGAACTGGTGACAATCAACTATTCCTCTG
ACCTGAAGAATCTGATTTTGTATTTGTTGACTGACCAAAACAGGATGCGAAGTGTAAATGACATCATGCC
CATGATTGGTTAGGGTACCGCGGGCCCGGGATCCACCGGATCTAGATAACTGATCATAATCAGCCATACC
ACATTTGTAGAGGTTTTACTTGCTTTAAAAAACCTCCCACACCTCCCCCTGAACCTGAAACATAAAATGA
ATGCAATTGTTGTTGTTAACTTGTTTATTGCAGCTTATAATGGTTACAAATAAAGCAATAGCATCACAAA
TTTCACAAATAAAGCATTTTTTTCACTGCATTCTAGTTGTGGTTTGTCCAAACTCATCAATGTATCTTAA
CGCGTAAATTGTAAGCGTTAATATTTTGTTAAAATTCGCGTTAAATTTTTGTTAAATCAGCTCATTTTTT
AACCAATAGGCCGAAATCGGCAAAATCCCTTATAAATCAAAAGAATAGACCGAGATAGGGT
[37 nt withheld, positions 2722-2758]
AAAGAACGTGGACTCCAACGTCAAAGG
[49 nt withheld, positions 2786-2834]
T
[91 nt withheld, positions 2836-2926]
G
[124 nt withheld, positions 2928-3051]
CAGGTGGCACTTTTCGGGGAAATGTGCGCGGAACCCCTATTTGTTTATTTTTCTAAATACATTCAAATAT
GTATCCGCTCATGAGACAATAACCCTGATAAATGCTTCAATAATATTGAAAAAGGAAGAGTCCTGAGGCG
GAAAGAACCAGCTGTGGAATGTGTGTCAGTTAGGGTGTGGAAAGTCCCCAGGCTCCCCAGCAGGCAGAAG
TATGCAAAGCATGCATCTCAATTAGTCAGCAACCAGGTGTGGAAAGTCCCCAGGCTCCCCAGCAGGCAGA
AGTATGCAAAGCATGCATCTCAATTAGTCAGCAACCATAGTCCCGCCCCTAACTCCGCCCATCCCGCCCC
TAACTCCGCCCAGTTCCGCCCATTCTCCGCCCCATGGCTGACTAATTTTTTTTATTTATGCAGAGGCCGA
GGCCGCCTCGGCCTCTGAGCTATTCCAGAAGTAGTGAGGAGGCTTTTTTGGAGGCCTAGGCTTTTGCAAA
GATCGATCAAGAGACAGGATGAGGATCGTTTCGCATGATTGAACAAGATGGATTGCACGCAGGTTCTCCG
GCCGCTTGGGTGGAGAGGCTATTCGGCTATGACTGGGCACAACAGACAATCGGCTGCTCTGATGCCGCCG
TGTTCCGGCTGTCAGCGCAGGGGCGCCCGGTTCTTTTTGTCAAGACCGACCTGTCCGGTGCCCTGAATGA
ACTGCAAGACGAGGCAGCGCGGCTATCGTGGCTGGCCACGACGGGCGTTCCTTGCGCAGCTGTGCTCGAC
GTTGTCACTGAAGCGGGAAGGGACTGGCTGCTATTGGGCGAAGTGCCGGGGCAGGATCTCCTGTCATCTC
ACCTTGCTCCTGCCGAGAAAGTATCCATCATGGCTGATGCAATGCGGCGGCTGCATACGCTTGATCCGGC
TACCTGCCCATTCGACCACCAAGCGAAACATCGCATCGAGCGAGCACGTACTCGGATGGAAGCCGGTCTT
GTCGATCAGGATGATCTGGACGAAGAGCATCAGGGGCTCGCGCCAGCCGAACTGTTCGCCAGGCTCAAGG
CGAGCATGCCCGACGGCGAGGATCTCGTCGTGACCCATGGCGATGCCTGCTTGCCGAATATCATGGTGGA
AAATGGCCGCTTTTCTGGATTCATCGACTGTGGCCGGCTGGGTGTGGCGGACCGCTATCAGGACATAGCG
TTGGCTACCCGTGATATTGCTGAAGAGCTTGGCGGCGAATGGGCTGACCGCTTCCTCGTGCTTTACGGTA
TCGCCGCTCCCGATTCGCAGCGCATCGCCTTCTATCGCCTTCTTGACGAGTTCTTCTGAGCGGGACTCTG
GGGTTCGAAATGACCGACCAAGCGACGCCCAACCTGCCATCACGAGATTTCGATTCCACCGCCGCCTTCT
ATGAAAGGTTGGGCTTCGGAATCGTTTTCCGGGACGCCGGCTGGATGATCCTCCAGCGCGGGGATCTCAT
GCTGGAGTTCTTCGCCCACCCTAGGGGGAGGCTAACTGAAACACGGAAGGAGACAATACCGGAAGGAACC
CGCGCTATGACGGCAATAAAAAGACAGAATAAAACGCACGGTGTTGGGTCGTTTGTTCATAAACGCGGGG
TTCGGTCCCAGGGCTGGCACTCTGTCGATACCCCACCGAGACCCCATTGGGGCCAATACGCCCGCGTTTC
TTCCTTTTCCCCACCCCACCCCCCAAGTTCGGGTGAAGGCCCAGGGCTCGCAGCCAACGTCGGGGCGGCA
GGCCCTGCCATAGCCTCAGGTTACTCATATATACTTTAGATTGATTTAAAACTTCATTTTTAATTTAAAA
GGATCTAGGTGAAGATCCTTTTTGATAATCTCATGACCAAAATCCCTTAACGTGAGTTTTCGTTCCACTG
AGCGTCAGACCCCGTAGAAAAGATCAAAGGATCTTCTTGAGATCCTTTTTTTCTGCGCGTAATCTGCTGC
TTGCAAACAAAAAAACCACCGCTACCAGCGGTGGTTTGTTTGCCGGATCAAGAGCTACCAACTCTTTTTC
CGAAGGTAACTGGCTTCAGCAGAGCGCAGATACCAAATACTGTCCTTCTAGTG
Features (pLannotate 1.2.2; 18 found; start..end, strand, type, name):
    607..910     +  enhancer       CMV enhancer: human cytomegalovirus immediate early enhancer
    911..1114    +  promoter       CMV promoter: human cytomegalovirus (CMV) immediate early promoter
   1110..1143    +  LTR            5' LTR (truncated) (fragment): truncated 5' long terminal repeat (LTR) from HIV-1
   1159..1177    +  promoter       T7 promoter: promoter for bacteriophage T7 RNA polymerase
   1214..1255    +  CDS            V5 tag: epitope tag from simian virus 5
   1277..1390    +  CDS            SBP: streptavidin-binding peptide selected from a peptide library; binds streptavidin with nanomolar affinity (Keefe et al., 2001)
   1385..2320    +  CDS            Pan3 (fragment): PAN3_MOUSE - Experimental evidence at protein level: Swiss-Prot protein existence level 1. Regulatory subunit of the poly(A)-nuclease (PAN) deadenylation complex, one of two cytoplasmic mRNA deadenylases involved in general and miRNA-mediated mRNA turnover. PAN specifically shortens poly(A) tails of RNA and the activity is stimulated by poly(A)-binding protein (PABP). PAN deadenylation is followed by rapid degradation of the shortened mRNA tails by the CCR4-NOT complex. Deadenylated mRNAs are then degraded by two alternative mechanisms, namely exosome-mediated 3'-5' exonucleolytic degradation,
   2324..2349    +  misc_feature   MCS (fragment): multiple cloning site
   2361..2445    +  CDS            large T antigen (fragment): large T antigen from SV40 (simian virus 40)
   2468..2589    +  polyA_signal   SV40 poly(A) signal: SV40 polyadenylation signal
   2623..3051    -  rep_origin     f1 ori (sequence partly withheld): f1 bacteriophage origin of replication; arrow indicates direction of (+) strand synthesis
   3078..3182    +  promoter       AmpR promoter: bla
   3184..3541    +  promoter       SV40 promoter: SV40 enhancer and early promoter
   3576..4370    +  CDS            NeoR/KanR: aminoglycoside phosphotransferase from Tn5; aph(3')-II (or nptII); confers resistance to neomycin, kanamycin, and G418 (Geneticin®)
   4391..4543    +  CDS            ble (fragment): BLE_KLEPN - Experimental evidence at protein level: Swiss-Prot protein existence level 1. Binding protein with a strong affinity to the bleomycin family of antibiotics. Binds to CL990; an antimitotic-antibiotic compound. From Klebsiella pneumoniae.
   4602..4649    +  polyA_signal   HSV TK poly(A) signal: herpes simplex virus thymidine kinase polyadenylation signal (Cole and Stacy, 1985)
   4740..4756    -  polyA_signal   bGH poly(A) signal (fragment): bovine growth hormone polyadenylation signal
   4978..432     +  rep_origin     ori (across the origin): high-copy-number ColE1/pMB1/pBR322/pUC origin of replication
