[The description below was written by a language model from this plasmid's Addgene catalogue record and pLannotate feature annotations shown in this document.]
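Description:
pT7-V5-SBP-C1-HsPAN3_245-550_U is a 5,134-nt mammalian expression plasmid encoding a fragment of human PAN3 (residues 245–550, as indicated by the name), the regulatory subunit of the PAN2–PAN3 poly(A)-nuclease deadenylation complex. The backbone is recorded as unknown. It is maintained in E. coli through a high-copy ColE1/pUC-type origin and selected with kanamycin. It also carries an f1 origin. A single NeoR/KanR (Tn5 aminoglycoside phosphotransferase) gene sits behind tandem bacterial (AmpR/bla) and SV40 early promoters and is followed by an HSV TK polyadenylation signal. This arrangement gives kanamycin resistance in bacteria and could in principle support G418 selection in mammalian cells.

The expression cassette is driven by the CMV immediate-early enhancer and promoter, with a T7 promoter placed just downstream that could allow T7 polymerase-driven transcription. The open reading frame begins with a V5 epitope tag followed by a streptavidin-binding peptide (SBP), and these are fused to the N-terminus of the PAN3 fragment. A residual multiple cloning site and an SV40 poly(A) signal terminate the unit. The automated annotation matches the insert to the mouse Pan3 protein, but the catalogue states the ORF is human and was taken from a human cDNA record, so this reflects homology. Several short hits (HIV-1 LTR, large T antigen, ble and bGH poly(A) fragments) are probably incidental or vestigial backbone matches.

The V5 tag permits immunodetection and the SBP tag permits streptavidin-based pulldown. This suits the construct to interaction mapping in cultured human cells, in keeping with the associated study of how the PAN3 pseudokinase interacts with PAN2 and the GW182 proteins. The depositor sequence may be theoretical rather than fully verified.
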