Addgene plasmid #147694: pT7-V5-SBP-C1-HsPAN3_245-550_U
Purpose: Mammalian Expression of HsPAN3_245-550
Depositing lab: Elisa Izaurralde. Depositing organization: Max Planck Institute for Developmental Biology. Publication: Structure of the PAN3 pseudokinase reveals the basis for interactions with the PAN2 deadenylase and the GW182 proteins. Christie M, Boland A, Huntzinger E, Weichenrieder O, Izaurralde E. Mol Cell. 2013 Aug 8;51(3):360-73. doi: 10.1016/j.molcel.2013.07.011. PubMed 23932717.
Backbone
  Vector backbone: Unknown
  Vector type: Mammalian Expression
Growth in bacteria
  Bacterial resistance: Kanamycin, 50 μg/mL
  Growth temperature: 37°C
  Growth strain: DH5alpha
  Copy number: High Copy
Gene/Insert
  Gene/Insert name: HsPAN3_245-550
  Species: H. sapiens (human)
  Entrez Gene: PAN3 (a.k.a. RP11-179F17.3)
  Cloning method: Unknown
Terms and licenses: Academic/Nonprofit Terms; Industry Terms: Not Available to Industry
Depositor comments: ORF extracted from NCBI:BC128180.1 Plasmids from this collection were made available to the research community and donated after the lab closed. Please note that the sequence provided by the depositing laboratory may be theoretical/predicted or based on Sanger sequencing results. There may be discrepancies between sequencing results obtained by Addgene and the depositor sequence. If an Addgene verified sequence is not available, please contact before placing your order to request that our lab fully sequence the plasmid.
How to cite: pT7-V5-SBP-C1-HsPAN3_245-550_U was a gift from Elisa Izaurralde (Addgene plasmid # 147694 ; http://n2t.net/addgene:147694 ; RRID:Addgene_147694)
